>Addgene plasmid #64685 | pKT-mCitrineV163A-HIS | depositor full sequence | sequence record 108784 | Only the mCitrineV163A sequence has been verified by Sanger sequencing.
CGCGCCACTTCTAAATAAGCGAATTTCTTATGATTTATGATTTTTATTATTAAATAAGTTATAAAAAAAA
TAAGTGTATACAAATTTTAAAGTGACTCTTAGGTTTTAAAACGAAAATTCTTATTCTTGAGTAACTCTTT
CCTGTAGGTCAGGTTGCTTTCTCAGGTATAGTATGAGGTCGCTCTTATTGACCACACCTCTACCGGCAGA
TCCGCTAGGGATAACAGGGTAATATAGATCTGTTTAGCTTGCCTCGTCCCCGCCGGGTCACCCGGCCAGC
GACATGGAGGCCCAGAATACCCTCCTTGACAGTCTTGACGTGCGCAGCTCAGGGGCATGATGTGACTGTC
GCCCGTACATTTAGCCCATACATCCCCATGTATAATCATTTGCATCCATACATTTTGATGGCCGCACGGC
GCGAAGCAAAAATTACGGCTCCTCGCTGCAGACCTGCGAGCAGGGAAACGCTCCCCTCACAGACGCGTTG
AATTGTCCCCACGCCGCGCCCCTGTAGAGAAATATAAAAGGTTAGGATTTGCCACTGAGGTTCTTCTTTC
ATATACTTCCTTTTAAAATCTTGCTAGGATACAGTTCTCACATCACATCCGAACATAAACAACCATGGGT
AGGAGGGCTTTTGTAGAAAGAAATACGAACGAAACGAAAATCAGCGTTGCCATCGCTTTGGACAAAGCTC
CCTTACCTGAAGAGTCGAATTTTATTGATGAACTTATAACTTCCAAGCATACAAACCAAAAGGGAGAACA
AGTAATCCAAGTAGACACGGGAATTGGATTCTTGGATCACATGTATCATGCACTGGCTAAACATGCAGGC
TGGAGCTTACGACTTTACTCAAGAGGTGATTTAATCATCGATGATCATCACACTGCAGAAGATACTGCTA
TTGCACTTGGTATTGCATTCAAGCAGGCTATGAGTAACTTTGCCGGCGTTAAAAGATTTGGACATGCTTA
TTGTCCACTTGACGAAGCTCTTTCTAGAAGCGTAGTTGACTTGTCGGGACGGCCCTATGCTGTTATCGAT
TTGGGATTAAAGCGTGAAAAGGTTGGGGAATTGTCCTGTGAAATGATCCCTCACTTACTATATTCCTTTT
CGGTAGCAGCTGGAATTACTTTGCATGTTACCTGCTTATATGGTAGTAATGACCATCATCGTGCTGAAAG
CGCTTTTAAATCTCTGGCTGTTGCCATGCGCGCGGCTACTAGTCTTACTGGAAGTTCTGAAGTCCCAAGC
ACGAAGGGAGTGTTGTAAAGAGTACTGACAATAAAAAGATTCTTGTTTTCAAGAACTTGTCATTTGTATA
GTTTTTTTATATTGTAGTTGTTCTATTTTAATCAAATGTTAGCGTGATTTATATTTTTTTTCGCCTCGAC
ATCATCTGCCCAGATGCGAAGTTAAGTGCGCAGAAAGTAATATCATGCGTCAATCGTATGTGAATGCTGG
TCGCTATACTGCTGTCGATTCGATACTAACGCCGCCATCCAGTTTAAACGAGCTCGAATTCATCGATGAT
ATCAGATCCACTAGTGGCCTATGCGGCCGCGGATCTGCCGGTCTCCCTATAGTGAGTCGTATTAATTTCG
ATAAGCCAGGTTAACCTGCATTAATGAATCGGCCAACGCGCGGGGAGAGGCGGTTTGCGTATTGGGCGCT
CTTCCGCTTCCTCGCTCACTGACTCGCTGCGCTCGGTCGTTCGGCTGCGGCGAGCGGTATCAGCTCACTC
AAAGGCGGTAATACGGTTATCCACAGAATCAGGGGATAACGCAGGAAAGAACATGTGAGCAAAAGGCCAG
CAAAAGGCCAGGAACCGTAAAAAGGCCGCGTTGCTGGCGTTTTTCCATAGGCTCCGCCCCCCTGACGAGC
ATCACAAAAATCGACGCTCAAGTCAGAGGTGGCGAAACCCGACAGGACTATAAAGATACCAGGCGTTTCC
CCCTGGAAGCTCCCTCGTGCGCTCTCCTGTTCCGACCCTGCCGCTTACCGGATACCTGTCCGCCTTTCTC
CCTTCGGGAAGCGTGGCGCTTTCTCAATGCTCACGCTGTAGGTATCTCAGTTCGGTGTAGGTCGTTCGCT
CCAAGCTGGGCTGTGTGCACGAACCCCCCGTTCAGCCCGACCGCTGCGCCTTATCCGGTAACTATCGTCT
TGAGTCCAACCCGGTAAGACACGACTTATCGCCACTGGCAGCAGCCACTGGTAACAGGATTAGCAGAGCG
AGGTATGTAGGCGGTGCTACAGAGTTCTTGAAGTGGTGGCCTAACTACGGCTACACTAGAAGGACAGTAT
TTGGTATCTGCGCTCTGCTGAAGCCAGTTACCTTCGGAAAAAGAGTTGGTAGCTCTTGATCCGGCAAACA
AACCACCGCTGGTAGCGGTGGTTTTTTTGTTTGCAAGCAGCAGATTACGCGCAGAAAAAAAGGATCTCAA
GAAGATCCTTTGATCTTTTCTACGGGGTCTGACGCTCAGTGGAACGAAAACTCACGTTAAGGGATTTTGG
TCATGAGATTATCAAAAAGGATCTTCACCTAGATCCTTTTAAATTAAAAATGAAGTTTTAAATCAATCTA
AAGTATATATGAGTAAACTTGGTCTGACAGTTACCAATGCTTAATCAGTGAGGCACCTATCTCAGCGATC
TGTCTATTTCGTTCATCCATAGTTGCCTGACTCCCCGTCGTGTAGATAACTACGATACGGGAGGGCTTAC
CATCTGGCCCCAGTGCTGCAATGATACCGCGAGACCCACGCTCACCGGCTCCAGATTTATCAGCAATAAA
CCAGCCAGCCGGAAGGGCCGAGCGCAGAAGTGGTCCTGCAACTTTATCCGCCTCCATCCAGTCTATTAAT
TGTTGCCGGGAAGCTAGAGTAAGTAGTTCGCCAGTTAATAGTTTGCGCAACGTTGTTGCCATTGCTACAG
GCATCGTGGTGTCACGCTCGTCGTTTGGTATGGCTTCATTCAGCTCCGGTTCCCAACGATCAAGGCGAGT
TACATGATCCCCCATGTTGTGCAAAAAAGCGGTTAGCTCCTTCGGTCCTCCGATCGTTGTCAGAAGTAAG
TTGGCCGCAGTGTTATCACTCATGGTTATGGCAGCACTGCATAATTCTCTTACTGTCATGCCATCCGTAA
GATGCTTTTCTGTGACTGGTGAGTACTCAACCAAGTCATTCTGAGAATAGTGTATGCGGCGACCGAGTTG
CTCTTGCCCGGCGTCAATACGGGATAATACCGCGCCACATAGCAGAACTTTAAAAGTGCTCATCATTGGA
AAACGTTCTTCGGGGCGAAAACTCTCAAGGATCTTACCGCTGTTGAGATCCAGTTCGATGTAACCCACTC
GTGCACCCAACTGATCTTCAGCATCTTTTACTTTCACCAGCGTTTCTGGGTGAGCAAAAACAGGAAGGCA
AAATGCCGCAAAAAAGGGAATAAGGGCGACACGGAAATGTTGAATACTCATACTCTTCCTTTTTCAATAT
TATTGAAGCATTTATCAGGGTTATTGTCTCATGAGCGGATACATATTTGAATGTATTTAGAAAAATAAAC
AAATAGGGGTTCCGCGCACATTTCCCCGAAAAGTGCCACCTGACGTCTAAGAAACCATTATTATCATGAC
ATTAACCTATAAAAATAGGCGTATCACGAGGCCCTTTCGTCTCGCGCGTTTCGGTGATGACGGTGAAAAC
CTCTGACACATGCAGCTCCCGGAGACGGTCACAGCTTGTCTGTAAGCGGATGCCGGGAGCAGACAAGCCC
GTCAGGGCGCGTCAGCGGGTGTTGGCGGGTGTCGGGGCTGGCTTAACTATGCGGCATCAGAGCAGATTGT
ACTGAGAGTGCACCATATGGACATATTGTCGTTAGAACGCGGCTACAATTAATACATAACCTTATGTATC
ATACACATACGATTTAGGTGACACTATAGAACGCGGCCGCCAGCTGAAGCTTCGTACGCTGCAGGTCGAC
GGATCGGTGACGGTGCTGGTTTAATTAACATGTCTAAGGGTGAAGAATTGTTCACTGGTGTTGTTCCAAT
CTTGGTTGAATTGGACGGTGACGTTAACGGTCACAAGTTCTCTGTTTCTGGTGAAGGTGAAGGTGACGCT
ACTTACGGTAAGTTGACTTTGAAGTTCATCTGTACTACTGGTAAGTTGCCAGTTCCATGGCCAACTTTGG
TTACTACTTTGGGTTACGGTTTGATGTGTTTCGCTAGATACCCAGACCACATGAAGCAACACGACTTCTT
CAAGTCTGCTATGCCAGAAGGTTACGTTCAAGAAAGAACTATCTTCTTCAAGGACGACGGTAACTACAAG
ACTAGAGCTGAAGTTAAGTTCGAAGGTGACACTTTGGTTAACAGAATCGAATTGAAGGGTATCGACTTCA
AGGAAGACGGTAACATCTTGGGTCACAAGTTGGAATACAACTACAACTCTCACAACGTTTACATCATGGC
TGACAAGCAAAAGAACGGTATCAAGGCTAACTTCAAGATCAGACACAACATCGAAGACGGTTCTGTTCAA
TTGGCTGACCACTACCAACAAAACACTCCAATCGGTGACGGTCCAGTTTTGTTGCCAGACAACCACTACT
TGTCTTACCAATCTAAGTTGTCTAAGGACCCAAACGAAAAGAGAGACCACATGGTTTTGTTGGAATTCGT
TACTGCTGCTGGTATCACTCACGGTATGGACGAATTGTACAAGTAAGG
Features (pLannotate 1.2.2; 13 found; start..end, strand, type, name):
     19..206     +  terminator     ADH1 terminator: S. cerevisiae ADH1; transcription terminator for the S. cerevisiae alcohol dehydrogenase 1 (ADH1) gene
    281..624     +  promoter       TEF promoter: Ashbya gossypii TEF promoter
    625..1278    +  CDS            S. pombe his5: imidazoleglycerol-phosphate dehydratase, required for histidine biosynthesis; Schizosaccharomyces pombe his5; yeast auxotrophic marker; corresponds to S. cerevisiae HIS3
   1284..1481    +  terminator     TEF terminator: Ashbya gossypii TEF terminator
   1586..1604    -  promoter       T7 promoter: promoter for bacteriophage T7 RNA polymerase
   1626..1679    -  CDS            lacI (fragment): lac repressor; lacI; The lac repressor binds to the lac operator to inhibit transcription in E. coli. This inhibition can be relieved by adding lactose or isopropyl-β-D-thiogalactopyranoside (IPTG).
   1862..2450    -  rep_origin     ori: high-copy-number ColE1/pMB1/pBR322/pUC origin of replication
   2621..3481    -  CDS            AmpR: β-lactamase; bla; confers resistance to ampicillin, carbenicillin, and related antibiotics
   3482..3586    -  promoter       AmpR promoter: bla
   3681..3716    +  CDS            rop (fragment): Rop protein, which maintains plasmids at low copy number; rop
   3818..3869    +  misc_feature   bom (fragment): basis of mobility region from pBR322
   3932..3950    +  promoter       SP6 promoter: promoter for bacteriophage SP6 RNA polymerase
   4020..4733    +  CDS            10B: 10B is a fluorescent protein published in 1996, derived from Aequorea victoria.
