[The description below was written by a language model from this plasmid's Addgene catalogue record and pLannotate feature annotations shown in this document.]
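Description:
pKT-mCitrineV163A-HIS is a 4,738 bp yeast fluorescent-protein tagging plasmid built on the unmodified pKT backbone, a vector series designed as optimized cassettes for tagging proteins in Saccharomyces cerevisiae. It is propagated in E. coli through a high-copy ColE1/pUC-type origin and selected with ampicillin via the β-lactamase gene and its native promoter. No yeast replication origin or centromere is annotated, which fits a template or integrating cassette rather than an episomal expression plasmid, although the catalogue lists it under yeast expression. Short rop, bom and lacI fragments, along with flanking T7 and SP6 promoters, appear to be remnants of the parental cloning vector.

The payload is a 717 bp yeast-codon-optimized mCitrine, a yellow Aequorea victoria-derived fluorescent protein, carrying the V163A substitution, which the depositor states confers fast protein maturation. The automated annotation labels this reading frame "10B", an early YFP relative, rather than mCitrine. The coding sequence sits between retained PacI and AscI sites and is followed, across the plasmid's numbering origin, by the S. cerevisiae ADH1 terminator. No yeast promoter is annotated upstream of it, so expression would depend on the genomic context or fusion partner after integration. Downstream lies the selection module: the Schizosaccharomyces pombe his5 gene, which corresponds functionally to S. cerevisiae HIS3, driven by the Ashbya gossypii TEF promoter and terminator, allowing selection for histidine prototrophy in his3 strains.

The associated work concerns transcription factor dynamics and gene expression noise, where a rapidly maturing reporter is advantageous. Only the mCitrine V163A region of the deposited sequence was verified by Sanger sequencing.
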