Addgene plasmid #64685: pKT-mCitrineV163A-HIS
Purpose: pKT vector encoding yeast-codon optimized yellow fluorescent protein mCitrine V163A. The V163A mutation confers fast protein maturation.
Depositing lab: Erin O'Shea. Depositing organization: Harvard University. Publication: Promoter decoding of transcription factor dynamics involves a trade-off between noise and control of gene expression. Hansen AS, O'Shea EK. Mol Syst Biol. 2013 Nov 5;9:704. doi: 10.1038/msb.2013.56. PubMed 24189399.
Backbone
  Vector backbone: pKT
  Backbone size w/o insert (bp): 4000
  Total vector size (bp): 4738
  Modifications to backbone: No modifications. The backbone is from: Sheff, M. A., & Thorn, K. S. (2004). Optimized cassettes for fluorescent protein tagging in Saccharomyces cerevisiae. Yeast, 21(8), 661-670.
  Vector type: Yeast Expression
  Selectable markers: HIS3
Growth in bacteria
  Bacterial resistance: Ampicillin, 100 μg/mL
  Growth temperature: 37°C
  Growth strain: DH5alpha
  Copy number: Unknown
Gene/Insert
  Gene/Insert name: mCitrine V163A (alt name: Yellow fluorescent protein)
  Insert size (bp): 717
  Mutation: Valine 163 changed to alanine
  Cloning method: Restriction Enzyme; 5′ cloning site PacI (not destroyed); 3′ cloning site AscI (not destroyed)
  Sequencing primers: 5′ ATGTCTAAGGGTGAAGAATTGTTC; 3′ GCAACCTGACCTACAGGAAAGA
Terms and licenses: Academic/Nonprofit Terms; Industry Terms: Not Available to Industry
How to cite: pKT-mCitrineV163A-HIS was a gift from Erin O'Shea (Addgene plasmid # 64685 ; http://n2t.net/addgene:64685 ; RRID:Addgene_64685)
