>Addgene plasmid #64685 | pKT-mCitrineV163A-HIS | depositor partial sequence | sequence record 108785 | mCitrineV163A - yeast-codon optimized
ATGTCTAAGGGTGAAGAATTGTTCACTGGTGTTGTTCCAATCTTGGTTGAATTGGACGGTGACGTTAACG
GTCACAAGTTCTCTGTTTCTGGTGAAGGTGAAGGTGACGCTACTTACGGTAAGTTGACTTTGAAGTTCAT
CTGTACTACTGGTAAGTTGCCAGTTCCATGGCCAACTTTGGTTACTACTTTGGGTTACGGTTTGATGTGT
TTCGCTAGATACCCAGACCACATGAAGCAACACGACTTCTTCAAGTCTGCTATGCCAGAAGGTTACGTTC
AAGAAAGAACTATCTTCTTCAAGGACGACGGTAACTACAAGACTAGAGCTGAAGTTAAGTTCGAAGGTGA
CACTTTGGTTAACAGAATCGAATTGAAGGGTATCGACTTCAAGGAAGACGGTAACATCTTGGGTCACAAG
TTGGAATACAACTACAACTCTCACAACGTTTACATCATGGCTGACAAGCAAAAGAACGGTATCAAGGCTA
ACTTCAAGATCAGACACAACATCGAAGACGGTTCTGTTCAATTGGCTGACCACTACCAACAAAACACTCC
AATCGGTGACGGTCCAGTTTTGTTGCCAGACAACCACTACTTGTCTTACCAATCTAAGTTGTCTAAGGAC
CCAAACGAAAAGAGAGACCACATGGTTTTGTTGGAATTCGTTACTGCTGCTGGTATCACTCACGGTATGG
ACGAATTGTACAAGTAA
