>Addgene plasmid #64685 | pKT-mCitrineV163A-HIS | addgene partial sequence | sequence record 110981 | pHybLex_rev 5'-GAGTCACTTTAAAATTTGTATACAC-3'
TCATAAATCATAAGAAATTCGCTTATTTAGAAGTGGCGCGCCTTACTTGTACAATTCGTCCATACCGTGA
GTGATACCAGCAGCAGTAACGAATTCCAACAAAACCATGTGGTCTCTCTTTTCGTTTGGGTCCTTAGACA
ACTTAGATTGGTAAGACAAGTAGTGGTTGTCTGGCAACAAAACTGGACCGTCACCGATTGGAGTGTTTTG
TTGGTAGTGGTCAGCCAATTGAACAGAACCGTCTTCGATGTTGTGTCTGATCTTGAAGTTAGCCTTGATA
CCGTTCTTTTGCTTGTCAGCCATGATGTAAACGTTGTGAGAGTTGTAGTTGTATTCCAACTTGTGACCCA
AGATGTTACCGTCTTCCTTGAAGTCGATACCCTTCAATTCGATTCTGTTAACCAAAGTGTCACCTTCGAA
CTTAACTTCAGCTCTAGTCTTGTAGTTACCGTCGTCCTTGAAGAAGATAGTTCTTTCTTGAACGTAACCT
TCTGGCATAGCAGACTTGAAGAAGTCGTGTTGCTTCATGTGGTCTGGGTATCTAGCGAAACACATCAAAC
CGTAACCCAAAGTAGTAACCAAAGTTGGCCATGGAACTGGCAACTTACCAGTAGTACAGATGAACTTCAA
AGTCAACTTACCGTAAGTAGCGTCACCTTCACCTTCACCAGAAACAGAGAACTTGTGACCGTTAACGTCA
CCGTCCAATTCAACCAAGATTGGAACAACACCAGTGAACAATTCTTCACCCTTAGACATGTTAATTAAAC
CAGCACCGTCACCGATCCGTCGACCTGCAGCGTACG
